Addgene plasmid #167899: NAX_CAGGS_CAS9_m4_KRAB-MeCP2_Hygro
Purpose: PiggyBac compatible plasmid expressing dCas9-KRAB-MeCP2 expression plasmid
Depositing lab: Alejandro Chavez & Nan Cher Yeo. Depositing organization: Columbia University. Publication: Generation and application of a versatile CRISPR toolkit for mammalian cell engineering. Nghi Dang , Alissa Lance-Byrne, Angela Tung, Xiaoge Guo, Ryan J Cecchi, Joanna Buchthal, Alejandro Chavez, Nan Cher Yeo. Synthetic Biology, Volume 6, Issue 1, 2021 10.1093/synbio/ysab033.
Backbone
  Vector backbone: pB-CAGGS
  Vector type: CRISPR
  Selectable markers: Hygromycin
Growth in bacteria
  Bacterial resistance: Ampicillin, 100 μg/mL
  Growth temperature: 30°C
  Growth strain: NEB Stable
  Copy number: High Copy
Gene/Insert
  Gene/Insert name: dCas9-KRAB-MeCP2
  Species: Synthetic
  Mutation: D10A, D839A, H840A, N863A
  Cloning method: Gibson Cloning
Terms and licenses: Academic/Nonprofit Terms; Industry Terms: Not Available to Industry
How to cite: NAX_CAGGS_CAS9_m4_KRAB-MeCP2_Hygro was a gift from Alejandro Chavez & Nan Cher Yeo (Addgene plasmid # 167899 ; http://n2t.net/addgene:167899 ; RRID:Addgene_167899)
