[The description below was written by a language model from this plasmid's Addgene catalogue record and pLannotate feature annotations shown in this document.]
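Description:
NAX_CAGGS_CAS9_m4_KRAB-MeCP2_Hygro is a PiggyBac-compatible mammalian expression plasmid built on the pB-CAGGS backbone. It delivers a CRISPR interference (CRISPRi) repressor, dCas9-KRAB-MeCP2. In E. coli it replicates from a high-copy ColE1/pUC-type origin and is selected with ampicillin through the β-lactamase gene. An f1 origin and remnants of lac/lacZα cloning-vector sequence are also present. The record calls the plasmid PiggyBac compatible, which implies that the cargo can be integrated into a host genome when a PiggyBac transposase is supplied. However, the automated feature table does not annotate the transposon terminal repeats, so their positions cannot be read from it. Two short matches to the phage lambda portal protein are probably incidental or stuffer-derived annotations rather than functional parts.

The main cassette is driven by the CAGGS (CAG) promoter, which combines the CMV enhancer, the chicken β-actin promoter and a chimeric β-actin/β-globin intron. This promoter spans the numbering origin of the circular map, so the β-actin promoter appears as two fragments. It expresses Cas9m4, a Streptococcus pyogenes Cas9 made nuclease-dead by the D10A, D839A, H840A and N863A mutations. Cas9m4 is followed in series by a KRAB-type repression domain (annotated as a KRBOX4/ZNF673-like fragment) and the transcriptional repression domain of rat MeCP2, and the unit ends in an HSV TK polyadenylation signal. A second cassette, made up of an EF-1α core promoter, the hygromycin resistance gene and an SV40 poly(A) signal, allows selection of stably modified mammalian cells. No guide RNA cassette is annotated, so the guide must be supplied separately. With a guide present, the fusion binds target promoters without cutting and silences transcription, and the plasmid is part of a CRISPR toolkit for mammalian cell engineering.
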