Features (pLannotate 1.2.2; 23 found; start..end, strand, type, name):
     24..132     +  promoter       chicken β-actin promoter (fragment): contains a 21-bp deletion relative to the standard chicken β-actin promoter
    133..1149    +  intron         chimeric intron: chimera between introns from chicken β-actin and rabbit β-globin
   1252..5355    +  CDS            Cas9m4: catalytically dead mutant of the Cas9 endonuclease from the Streptococcus pyogenes Type II CRISPR/Cas system RNA-guided DNA-binding protein that lacks endonuclease activity due to the mutations D10A, D839A, H840A, and N863A (Mali et al., 2013)
   5440..5652    +  CDS            KRBOX4 (fragment): KRBX4_HUMAN - Also known as ZNF673. Experimental evidence at protein level: Swiss-Prot protein existence level 1. From Homo sapiens (Human).
   5707..6564    +  CDS            MeCP2: transcriptional repression domain from rat methyl-CpG-binding protein 2 (Nan et al., 1997)
   6663..6711    +  polyA_signal   HSV TK poly(A) signal: herpes simplex virus thymidine kinase polyadenylation signal (Cole and Stacy, 1985)
   6942..7153    +  promoter       EF-1α core promoter: core promoter for human elongation factor EF-1α
   7183..8203    +  CDS            HygR (fragment): aminoglycoside phosphotransferase from E. coli; aph(4)-Ia; confers resistance to hygromycin
   8207..8328    +  polyA_signal   SV40 poly(A) signal: SV40 polyadenylation signal
   8346..8438    +  ncRNA          G-CSF SLDE: Accession: RF00183 - G-CSF factor stem-loop destabilising element (SLDE)
   9135..9602    +  CDS            B (fragment): PORTL_LAMBD - Experimental evidence at protein level: Swiss-Prot protein existence level 1. Forms the portal vertex of the capsid (PubMed:6228056, PubMed:6232391). This portal plays critical roles in head assembly, genome packaging, neck/tail attachment, and genome ejection (Probable). The portal protein multimerizes as a single ring-shaped homododecamer arranged around a central channel (PubMed:6232391). Binds to the terminase subunits to form the packaging machine (PubMed:7799432). From Escherichia phage lambda (Bacteriophage lambda).
   9638..9660    -  protein_bind   lac operator (fragment): The lac repressor binds to the lac operator to inhibit transcription in E. coli. This inhibition can be relieved by adding lactose or isopropyl-β-D-thiogalactopyranoside (IPTG). lac repressor encoded by lacI
   9664..9694    -  promoter       lac promoter: promoter for the E. coli lac operon
   9709..9730    -  protein_bind   CAP binding site: CAP binding activates transcription in the presence of cAMP. E. coli catabolite activator protein
   9743..9835    -  CDS            lacI (fragment): lac repressor; lacI; The lac repressor binds to the lac operator to inhibit transcription in E. coli. This inhibition can be relieved by adding lactose or isopropyl-β-D-thiogalactopyranoside (IPTG).
  10018..10606   -  rep_origin     ori: high-copy-number ColE1/pMB1/pBR322/pUC origin of replication
  10777..11637   -  CDS            AmpR: β-lactamase; bla; confers resistance to ampicillin, carbenicillin, and related antibiotics
  11638..11742   -  promoter       AmpR promoter: bla
  11795..12223   -  rep_origin     f1 ori (sequence partly withheld): f1 bacteriophage origin of replication; arrow indicates direction of (+) strand synthesis
  12228..12383   -  CDS            lacZα (fragment): LacZα fragment of β-galactosidase; lacZ fragment
  12385..12504   +  CDS            B (fragment): PORTL_LAMBD - Experimental evidence at protein level: Swiss-Prot protein existence level 1. Forms the portal vertex of the capsid (PubMed:6228056, PubMed:6232391). This portal plays critical roles in head assembly, genome packaging, neck/tail attachment, and genome ejection (Probable). The portal protein multimerizes as a single ring-shaped homododecamer arranged around a central channel (PubMed:6232391). Binds to the terminase subunits to form the packaging machine (PubMed:7799432). From Escherichia phage lambda (Bacteriophage lambda).
  12994..13373   +  enhancer       CMV enhancer: human cytomegalovirus immediate early enhancer
  13375..13490   +  promoter       chicken β-actin promoter (fragment): contains a 21-bp deletion relative to the standard chicken β-actin promoter
>Addgene plasmid #167899 | NAX_CAGGS_CAS9_m4_KRAB-MeCP2_Hygro | addgene full sequence | sequence record 372004 | Addgene Partial NGS Result
NNNNNNNNNNNNNNNNNNNNNNNGCGGAGAGGTGCGGCGGCAGCCAATCAGAGCGGCGCGCTCCGAAAGT
TTCCTTTTATGGCGAGGCGGCGGCGGCGGCGGCCCTATAAAAAGCGAAGCGCGCGGCGGGCGGGAGTCGC
TGCGCGCTGCCTTCGCCCCGTGCCCCGCTCCGCCGCCGCCTCGCGCCGCCCGCCCCGGCTCTGACTGACC
GCGTTACTCCCACAGGTGAGCGGGCGGGACGGCCCTTCTCCTCCGGGCTGTAATTAGCGCTTGGTTTAAT
GACGGCTTGTTTCTTTTCTGTGGCTGCGTGAAAGCCTTGAGGGGCTCCGGGAGGGCCCTTTGTGCGGGGG
GAGCGGCTCGGGGGGTGCGTGCGTGTGTGTGTGCGTGGGGAGCGCCGCGTGCGGCTCCGCGCTGCCCGGC
GGCTGTGAGCGCTGCGGGCGCGGCGCGGGGCTTTTTGCGCTCCGCAGTGTGCGCGAGGGGAGCGCGGCCG
GGGGCGGTGCCCCGCGGTGCGGGGGGGGCTGCGAGGGGAACAAAGGCTGCGTGCGGGGTGTGTGCGTGGG
GGGGTGAGCAGGGGGTGTGGGCGCGTCGGTCGGGCTGCAACCCCCCCTGCACCCCCCTCCCCGAGTTGCT
GAGCACGGCCCGGCTTCGGGTGCGGGGCTCCGTACGGGGCGTGGCGCGGGGCTCGCCGTGCCGGGCGGGG
GGTGGCGGCAGGTGGGGGTGCCGGGCGGGGCGGGGCCGCCTCGGGCCGGGGAGGGCTCGGGGGAGGGGCG
CGGCGGCCCCCGGAGCGCCGGCGGCTGTCGAGGCGCGGCGAGCCGCAGCCATTGCCTTTTATGGTAATCG
TGCGAGAGGGCGCAGGGACTTCCTTTGTCCCAAATCTGTGCGGAGCCGAAATCTGGGAGGCGCCGCCGCA
CCCCCTCTAGCGGGCGCGGGGCGAAGCGGTGCGGCGCCGGCAGGAAGGAAATGGGCGGGGAGGGCCTTCG
TGCGTCGCCGCGCCGCCGTCCCCTTCTCCCTCTCCAGCCTCGGGGCTGTCCGCGGGGGGACGGCTGCCTT
CGGGGGGGACGGGGCAGGGCGGGGTTCGGCTTCTGGCGTGTGACCGGCGGCTCTAGAGCCTCTGCTAACC
ATGTTCATGCCTTCTTCTTTTTCCTACAGCTCCTGGGCAACGTGCTGGTTATTGTGCTGTCTCATCATTT
TGGCAAAGAATCTAGATACCCTCGTAAAGGTCTAGAGCTAGCGGATCGAACCCTTGCCACCATGGACAAG
AAGTACTCCATTGGGCTCGCTATCGGCACAAACAGCGTCGGCTGGGCCGTCATTACGGACGAGTACAAGG
TGCCGAGCAAAAAATTCAAAGTTCTGGGCAATACCGATCGCCACAGCATAAAGAAGAACCTCATTGGCGC
CCTCCTGTTCGACTCCGGGGAGACGGCCGAAGCCACGCGGCTCAAAAGAACAGCACGGCGCAGATATACC
CGCAGAAAGAATCGGATCTGCTACCTGCAGGAGATCTTTAGTAATGAGATGGCTAAGGTGGATGACTCTT
TCTTCCATAGGCTGGAGGAGTCCTTTTTGGTGGAGGAGGATAAAAAGCACGAGCGCCACCCAATCTTTGG
CAATATCGTGGACGAGGTGGCGTACCATGAAAAGTACCCAACCATATATCATCTGAGGAAGAAGCTTGTA
GACAGTACTGATAAGGCTGACTTGCGGTTGATCTATCTCGCGCTGGCGCATATGATCAAATTTCGGGGAC
ACTTCCTCATCGAGGGGGACCTGAACCCAGACAACAGCGATGTCGACAAACTCTTTATCCAACTGGTTCA
GACTTACAATCAGCTTTTCGAAGAGAACCCGATCAACGCATCCGGAGTTGACGCCAAAGCAATCCTGAGC
GCTAGGCTGTCCAAATCCCGGCGGCTCGAAAACCTCATCGCACAGCTCCCTGGGGAGAAGAAGAACGGCC
TGTTTGGTAATCTTATCGCCCTGTCACTCGGGCTGACCCCCAACTTTAAATCTAACTTCGACCTGGCCGA
AGATGCCAAGCTTCAACTGAGCAAAGACACCTACGATGATGATCTCGACAATCTGCTGGCCCAGATCGGC
GACCAGTACGCAGACCTTTTTTTGGCGGCAAAGAACCTGTCAGACGCCATTCTGCTGAGTGATATTCTGC
GAGTGAACACGGAGATCACCAAAGCTCCGCTGAGCGCTAGTATGATCAAGCGCTATGATGAGCACCACCA
AGACTTGACTTTGCTGAAGGCCCTTGTCAGACAGCAACTGCCTGAGAAGTACAAGGAAATTTTCTTCGAT
CAGTCTAAAAATGGCTACGCCGGATACATTGACGGCGGAGCAAGCCAGGAGGAATTTTACAAATTTATTA
AGCCCATCTTGGAAAAAATGGACGGCACCGAGGAGCTGCTGGTAAAGCTTAACAGAGAAGATCTGTTGCG
CAAACAGCGCACTTTCGACAATGGAAGCATCCCCCACCAGATTCACCTGGGCGAACTGCACGCTATCCTC
AGGCGGCAAGAGGATTTCTACCCCTTTTTGAAAGATAACAGGGAAAAGATTGAGAAAATCCTCACATTTC
GGATACCCTACTATGTAGGCCCCCTCGCCCGGGGAAATTCCAGATTCGCGTGGATGACTCGCAAATCAGA
AGAGACCATCACTCCCTGGAACTTCGAGGAAGTCGTGGATAAGGGGGCCTCTGCCCAGTCCTTCATCGAA
AGGATGACTAACTTTGATAAAAATCTGCCTAACGAAAAGGTGCTTCCTAAACACTCTCTGCTGTACGAGT
ACTTCACAGTTTATAACGAGCTCACCAAGGTCAAATACGTCACAGAAGGGATGAGAAAGCCAGCATTCCT
GTCTGGAGAGCAGAAGAAAGCTATCGTGGACCTCCTCTTCAAGACGAACCGGAAAGTTACCGTGAAACAG
CTCAAAGAAGACTATTTCAAAAAGATTGAATGTTTCGACTCTGTTGAAATCAGCGGAGTGGAGGATCGCT
TCAACGCATCCCTGGGAACGTATCACGATCTCCTGAAAATCATTAAAGACAAGGACTTCCTGGACAATGA
GGAGAACGAGGACATTCTTGAGGACATTGTCCTCACCCTTACGTTGTTTGAAGATAGGGAGATGATTGAA
GAACGCTTGAAAACTTACGCTCATCTCTTCGACGACAAAGTCATGAAACAGCTCAAGAGGCGCCGATATA
CAGGATGGGGGCGGCTGTCAAGAAAACTGATCAATGGGATCCGAGACAAGCAGAGTGGAAAGACAATCCT
GGATTTTCTTAAGTCCGATGGATTTGCCAACCGGAACTTCATGCAGTTGATCCATGATGACTCTCTCACC
TTTAAGGAGGACATCCAGAAAGCACAAGTTTCTGGCCAGGGGGACAGTCTTCACGAGCACATCGCTAATC
TTGCAGGTAGCCCAGCTATCAAAAAGGGAATACTGCAGACCGTTAAGGTCGTGGATGAACTCGTCAAAGT
AATGGGAAGGCATAAGCCCGAGAATATCGTTATCGAGATGGCCCGAGAGAACCAAACTACCCAGAAGGGA
CAGAAGAACAGTAGGGAAAGGATGAAGAGGATTGAAGAGGGTATAAAAGAACTGGGGTCCCAAATCCTTA
AGGAACACCCAGTTGAAAACACCCAGCTTCAGAATGAGAAGCTCTACCTGTACTACCTGCAGAACGGCAG
GGACATGTACGTGGATCAGGAACTGGACATCAATCGGCTCTCCGACTACGACGTGGCTGCTATCGTGCCC
CAGTCTTTTCTCAAAGATGATTCTATTGATAATAAAGTGTTGACAAGATCCGATAAAGCTAGAGGGAAGA
GTGATAACGTCCCCTCAGAAGAAGTTGTCAAGAAAATGAAAAATTATTGGCGGCAGCTGCTGAACGCCAA
ACTGATCACACAACGGAAGTTCGATAATCTGACTAAGGCTGAACGAGGTGGCCTGTCTGAGTTGGATAAA
GCCGGCTTCATCAAAAGGCAGCTTGTTGAGACACGCCAGATCACCAAGCACGTGGCCCAAATTCTCGATT
CACGCATGAACACCAAGTACGATGAAAATGACAAACTGATTCGAGAGGTGAAAGTTATTACTCTGAAGTC
TAAGCTGGTCTCAGATTTCAGAAAGGACTTTCAGTTTTATAAGGTGAGAGAGATCAACAATTACCACCAT
GCGCATGATGCCTACCTGAATGCAGTGGTAGGCACTGCACTTATCAAAAAATATCCCAAGCTTGAATCTG
AATTTGTTTACGGAGACTATAAAGTGTACGATGTTAGGAAAATGATCGCAAAGTCTGAGCAGGAAATAGG
CAAGGCCACCGCTAAGTACTTCTTTTACAGCAATATTATGAATTTTTTCAAGACCGAGATTACACTGGCC
AATGGAGAGATTCGGAAGCGACCACTTATCGAAACAAACGGAGAAACAGGAGAAATCGTGTGGGACAAGG
GTAGGGATTTCGCGACAGTCCGGAAGGTCCTGTCCATGCCGCAGGTGAACATCGTTAAAAAGACCGAAGT
ACAGACCGGAGGCTTCTCCAAGGAAAGTATCCTCCCGAAAAGGAACAGCGACAAGCTGATCGCACGCAAA
AAAGATTGGGACCCCAAGAAATACGGCGGATTCGATTCTCCTACAGTCGCTTACAGTGTACTGGTTGTGG
CCAAAGTGGAGAAAGGGAAGTCTAAAAAACTCAAAAGCGTCAAGGAACTGCTGGGCATCACAATCATGGA
GCGATCAAGCTTCGAAAAAAACCCCATCGACTTTCTCGAGGCGAAAGGATATAAAGAGGTCAAAAAAGAC
CTCATCATTAAGCTTCCCAAGTACTCTCTCTTTGAGCTTGAAAACGGCCGGAAACGAATGCTCGCTAGTG
CGGGCGAGCTGCAGAAAGGTAACGAGCTGGCACTGCCCTCTAAATACGTTAATTTCTTGTATCTGGCCAG
CCACTATGAAAAGCTCAAAGGGTCTCCCGAAGATAATGAGCAGAAGCAGCTGTTCGTGGAACAACACAAA
CACTACCTTGATGAGATCATCGAGCAAATAAGCGAATTCTCCAAAAGAGTGATCCTCGCCGACGCTAACC
TCGATAAGGTGCTTTCTGCTTACAATAAGCACAGGGATAAGCCCATCAGGGAGCAGGCAGAAAACATTAT
CCACTTGTTTACTCTGACCAACTTGGGCGCGCCTGCAGCCTTCAAGTACTTCGACACCACCATAGACAGA
AAGCGGTACACCTCTACAAAGGAGGTCCTGGACGCCACACTGATTCATCAGTCAATTACGGGGCTCTATG
AAACAAGAATCGACCTCTCTCAGCTCGGTGGAGACAGCAGGGCTGACCCCAAGAAGAAGAGGAAGGTGAG
TGGTGGAGGAAGTGGCGGGTCAGGGTCGATGGACGCGAAATCACTTACGGCATGGTCGAGAACACTGGTT
ACGTTCAAGGACGTGTTTGTGGACTTTACACGTGAGGAGTGGAAATTGCTGGATACTGCGCAACAAATTG
TGTATCGAAATGTCATGCTTGAGAATTACAAGAACCTCGTCAGTCTCGGATACCAGTTGACGAAACCGGA
TGTGATCCTTAGGCTCGAAAAGGGGGAAGAACCTTGGCTGGTATCGGGAGGTGGTTCGGGTGGCTCTGGA
TCAAGCCCAAAGAAGAAACGGAAGGTGGAAGCCTCAGTGCAGGTGAAAAGGGTGCTGGAAAAATCCCCCG
GCAAACTCCTCGTGAAGATGCCCTTCCAGGCTTCCCCTGGCGGAAAAGGTGAAGGGGGTGGCGCAACCAC
ATCTGCCCAGGTCATGGTCATCAAGCGACCTGGAAGGAAAAGAAAGGCCGAGGCTGACCCTCAGGCCATT
CCAAAGAAACGGGGACGCAAGCCAGGGTCCGTGGTCGCAGCTGCAGCAGCTGAGGCTAAGAAAAAGGCAG
TGAAGGAAAGCTCCATCCGCAGTGTGCAGGAGACTGTCCTGCCCATCAAGAAGAGGAAGACTAGGGAGAC
CGTGTCCATCGAGGTCAAAGAAGTGGTCAAGCCCCTGCTCGTGTCCACCCTGGGCGAAAAATCTGGAAAG
GGGCTCAAAACATGCAAGTCACCTGGACGGAAAAGCAAGGAGTCTAGTCCAAAGGGGCGCTCAAGCTCCG
CTTCTAGTCCCCCTAAAAAGGAACACCATCACCATCACCATCACGCCGAGTCTCCTAAGGCTCCTATGCC
ACTGCTCCCACCACCTCCACCACCTGAGCCACAGTCAAGCGAAGACCCCATCAGCCCACCCGAGCCTCAG
GATCTGTCCTCTAGTATTTGCAAAGAGGAAAAGATGCCCAGAGCAGGCAGCCTGGAGAGTGATGGCTGTC
CAAAAGAACCCGCCAAGACCCAGCCTATGGTGGCAGCCGCTGCAACTACCACCACAACCACAACTACCAC
AGTGGCCGAAAAATACAAGCATCGCGGCGAGGGCGAACGAAAGGACATTGTGTCAAGCTCCATGCCCAGA
CCTAACCGGGAGGAACCAGTCGATAGTAGGACACCCGTGACTGAGAGAGTCTCATAGAAGAATTCGATCC
CTACCGGTTAGTAATGAGTTTAAACGGGGGAGGCTAACTGAAACACGGAAGGAGACAATACCGGAAGGAA
CCCGCGCTATGACGGCAATAAAAAGACAGAATAAAACGCACGGGTGTTGGGTCGTTTGTTCATAAACGCG
GGGTTCGGTCCCAGGGCTGGCACTCTGTCGATACCCCACCGAGACCCCATTGGGGCCAATACGCCCGCGT
TTCTTCCTTTTCCCCACCCCACCCCCCAAGTTCGGGTGAAGGCCCAGGGCTCGCAGCCAACGTCGGGGCG
GCAGGCCCTGCCATAGCAGATCTGCGAAATCGGATCCGCGGCCGCACTATTCTAGCTGCAGAGGCTCCGG
TGCCCGTCAGTGGGCAGAGCGCACATCGCCCACAGTCCCCGAGAAGTTGGGGGGAGGGGTCGGCAATTGA
ACCGGTGCCTAGAGAAGGTGGCGCGGGGTAAACTGGGAAAGTGATGTCGTGTACTGGCTCCGCCTTTTTC
CCGAGGGTGGGGGAGAACCGTATATAAGTGCAGTAGTCGCCGTGAACGTTCTTTTTCGCAACGGGTTTGC
CGCCAGAACACAGGATCCTCGAGCCACCATGGATAGATCCGGAAAGCCTGAACTCACCGCGACGTCTGTC
GAGAAGTTTCTGATCGAAAAGTTCGACAGCGTTTCCGACCTGATGCAGCTCTCGGAGGGCGAAGAATCTC
GTGCTTTCAGCTTCGATGTAGGAGGGCGTGGATATGTCCTGCGGGTAAATAGCTGCGCCGATGGTTTCTA
CAAAGATCGTTATGTTTATCGGCACTTTGCATCGGCCGCGCTCCCGATTCCGGAAGTGCTTGACATTGGG
GAATTCAGCGAGAGCCTGACCTATTGCATCTCCCGCCGTGCACAGGGTGTCACGTTGCAAGACCTGCCTG
AAACCGAACTGCCCGCTGTTCTGCAGCCGGTCGCGGAGGCCATGGATGCGATCGCTGCGGCCGATCTTAG
CCAGACGAGCGGGTTCGGCCCATTCGGACCGCAAGGAATCGGTCAATACACTACATGGCGTGATTTCATA
TGCGCGATTGCTGATCCCCATGTGTATCACTGGCAAACTGTGATGGACGACACCGTCAGTGCGTCCGTCG
CGCAGGCTCTCGATGAGCTGATGCTTTGGGCCGAGGACTGCCCCGAAGTCCGGCACCTCGTGCACGCGGA
TTTCGGCTCCAACAATGTCCTGACGGACAATGGCCGCATAACAGCGGTCATTGACTGGAGCGAGGCGATG
TTCGGGGATTCCCAATACGAGGTCGCCAACATCTTCTTCTGGAGGCCGTGGTTGGCTTGTATGGAGCAGC
AGACGCGCTACTTCGAGCGGAGGCATCCGGAGCTTGCAGGATCGCCGCGGCTCCGGGCGTATATGCTCCG
CATTGGTCTTGACCAACTCTATCAGAGCTTGGTTGACGGCAATTTCGATGATGCAGCTTGGGCGCAGGGT
CGATGCGACGCAATCGTCCGATCCGGAGCCGGGACTGTCGGGCGTACACAAATCGCCCGCAGAAGCGCGG
CCGTCTGGACCGATGGCTGTGTAGAAGTACTCGCCGATAGTGGAAACCGACGCCCCAGCACTCGTCCGAG
GGCAAAGGAATAGGTTAACTTGTTTATTGCAGCTTATAATGGTTACAAATAAAGCAATAGCATCACAAAT
TTCACAAATAAAGCATTTTTTTCACTGCATTCTAGTTGTGGTTTGTCCAAACTCATCAATGTATCTTATC
ATGTCTGGAATTGACTCAAATGATGTCAATTAGTCTATCAGAAGCTCATCTGGTCTCCCTTCCGGGGGAC
AAGACATCCCTGTTTAATATTTAAACAGCAGTGTTCCCAAACTGGGTTCTTATATCCCTTGCTCTGGTCA
ACCAGGTTGCAGGGTTTCCTGTCCTCACAGGAACGAAGTCCCTAAAGAAACAGTGGCAGCCAGGTTTAGC
CCCGGAATTGACTGGATTCCTTTTTTAGGGCCCATTGGTATGGCTTTTTCCCCGTATCCCCCCAGGTGTC
TGCAGGCTCAAAGAGCAGCGAGAAGCGTTCAGAGGAAAGCGATCCCGTGCCACCTTCCCCGTGCCCGGGC
TGTCCCCGCACGCTGCCGGCTCGGGGATGCGGGGGGAGCGCCGGACCGGAGCGGAGCCCCGGGCGGCTCG
CTGCTGCCCCCTAGCGGGGGAGGGACGTAATTACATCCCTGGGGGCTTTGGGGGGGGGCTGTCCCTGATA
TCTATAACAAGAAAATATATATATAATAAGTTATCACGTAAGTAGAACATGAAATAACAATATAATTATC
GTATGAGTTAAATCTTAAAAGTCACGTAAAAGATAATCATGCGTCATTTTGACTCACGCGGTCGTTATAG
TTCAAAATCAGTGACACTTACCGCATTGACAAGCACGCCTCACGGGAGCTCCAAGCGGCGACTGAGATGT
CCTAAATGCACAGCGACGGATTCGCGCTATTTAGAAAGAGAGAGCAATATTTCAAGAATGCATGCGTCAA
TTTTACGCAGACTATCTTTCTAGGGTTAATCTAGCTGCATCAGGATCATATCGTCGGGTCTTTTTTCCGG
CTCAGTCATCGCCCAAGCTGGCGCTATCTGGGCATCGGGGAGGAAGAAGCCCGTGCCTTTTCCCGCGAGG
TTGAAGCGGCATGGAAAGAGTTTGCCGAGGATGACTGCTGCTGCATTGACGTTGAGCGAAAACGCACGTT
TACCATGATGATTCGGGAAGGTGTGGCCATGCACGCCTTTAACGGTGAACTGTTCGTTCAGGCCACCTGG
GATACCAGTTCGTCGCGGCTTTTCCGGACACAGTTCCGGATGGTCAGCCCGAAGCGCATCAGCAACCCGA
ACAATACCGGCGACAGCCGGAACTGCCGTGCCGGTGTGCAGATTAATGACAGCGGTGCGGCGCTGGGATA
TTACGTCAGCGAGGACGGGTATCCTGGCTGGATGCCGCAGAAATGGACATGGATACCCCGTGAGTTACCC
GGCGGGCGCGCTTGGCGTAATCATGGTCATAGCTGTTTCCTGTGTGAAATTGTTATCCGCTCACAATTCC
ACACAACATACGAGCCGGAAGCATAAAGTGTAAAGCCTGGGGTGCCTAATGAGTGAGCTAACTCACATTA
ATTGCGTTGCGCTCACTGCCCGCTTTCCAGTCGGGAAACCTGTCGTGCCAGCTGCATTAATGAATCGGCC
AACGCGCGGGGAGAGGCGGTTTGCGTATTGGGCGCTCTTCCGCTTCCTCGCTCACTGACTCGCTGCGCTC
GGTCGTTCGGCTGCGGCGAGCGGTATCAGCTCACTCAAAGGCGGTAATACGGTTATCCACAGAATCAGGG
GATAACGCAGGAAAGAACATGTGAGCAAAAGGCCAGCAAAAGGCCAGGAACCGTAAAAAGGCCGCGTTGC
TGGCGTTTTTCCATAGGCTCCGCCCCCCTGACGAGCATCACAAAAATCGACGCTCAAGTCAGAGGTGGCG
AAACCCGACAGGACTATAAAGATACCAGGCGTTTCCCCCTGGAAGCTCCCTCGTGCGCTCTCCTGTTCCG
ACCCTGCCGCTTACCGGATACCTGTCCGCCTTTCTCCCTTCGGGAAGCGTGGCGCTTTCTCATAGCTCAC
GCTGTAGGTATCTCAGTTCGGTGTAGGTCGTTCGCTCCAAGCTGGGCTGTGTGCACGAACCCCCCGTTCA
GCCCGACCGCTGCGCCTTATCCGGTAACTATCGTCTTGAGTCCAACCCGGTAAGACACGACTTATCGCCA
CTGGCAGCAGCCACTGGTAACAGGATTAGCAGAGCGAGGTATGTAGGCGGTGCTACAGAGTTCTTGAAGT
GGTGGCCTAACTACGGCTACACTAGAAGAACAGTATTTGGTATCTGCGCTCTGCTGAAGCCAGTTACCTT
CGGAAAAAGAGTTGGTAGCTCTTGATCCGGCAAACAAACCACCGCTGGTAGCGGTGGTTTTTTTGTTTGC
AAGCAGCAGATTACGCGCAGAAAAAAAGGATCTCAAGAAGATCCTTTGATCTTTTCTACGGGGTCTGACG
CTCAGTGGAACGAAAACTCACGTTAAGGGATTTTGGTCATGAGATTATCAAAAAGGATCTTCACCTAGAT
CCTTTTAAATTAAAAATGAAGTTTTAAATCAATCTAAAGTATATATGAGTAAACTTGGTCTGACAGTTAC
CAATGCTTAATCAGTGAGGCACCTATCTCAGCGATCTGTCTATTTCGTTCATCCATAGTTGCCTGACTCC
CCGTCGTGTAGATAACTACGATACGGGAGGGCTTACCATCTGGCCCCAGTGCTGCAATGATACCGCGAGA
CCCACGCTCACCGGCTCCAGATTTATCAGCAATAAACCAGCCAGCCGGAAGGGCCGAGCGCAGAAGTGGT
CCTGCAACTTTATCCGCCTCCATCCAGTCTATTAATTGTTGCCGGGAAGCTAGAGTAAGTAGTTCGCCAG
TTAATAGTTTGCGCAACGTTGTTGCCATTGCTACAGGCATCGTGGTGTCACGCTCGTCGTTTGGTATGGC
TTCATTCAGCTCCGGTTCCCAACGATCAAGGCGAGTTACATGATCCCCCATGTTGTGCAAAAAAGCGGTT
AGCTCCTTCGGTCCTCCGATCGTTGTCAGAAGTAAGTTGGCCGCAGTGTTATCACTCATGGTTATGGCAG
CACTGCATAATTCTCTTACTGTCATGCCATCCGTAAGATGCTTTTCTGTGACTGGTGAGTACTCAACCAA
GTCATTCTGAGAATAGTGTATGCGGCGACCGAGTTGCTCTTGCCCGGCGTCAATACGGGATAATACCGCG
CCACATAGCAGAACTTTAAAAGTGCTCATCATTGGAAAACGTTCTTCGGGGCGAAAACTCTCAAGGATCT
TACCGCTGTTGAGATCCAGTTCGATGTAACCCACTCGTGCACCCAACTGATCTTCAGCATCTTTTACTTT
CACCAGCGTTTCTGGGTGAGCAAAAACAGGAAGGCAAAATGCCGCAAAAAAGGGAATAAGGGCGACACGG
AAATGTTGAATACTCATACTCTTCCTTTTTCAATATTATTGAAGCATTTATCAGGGTTATTGTCTCATGA
GCGGATACATATTTGAATGTATTTAGAAAAATAAACAAATAGGGGTTCCGCGCACATTTCCCCGAAAAGT
GCCACCTAAATTGTAAGCGTTAATATTTTGTTAAAATTCGCGTTAAATTTTTGTTAAATCAGCTCATTTT
TTAACCAATAGGCCGAAATCGGCAAAATCCCTTATAAATCAAAAGAATAGACCGAGATAGGGT
[37 nt withheld, positions 11894-11930]
AAAGAACGTGGACTCCAACGTCAAAGG
[49 nt withheld, positions 11958-12006]
T
[91 nt withheld, positions 12008-12098]
G
[124 nt withheld, positions 12100-12223]
CCCATTCGCCATTCAGGCTGCGCAACTGTTGGGAAGGGCGATCGGTGCGGGCCTCTTCGCTATTACGCCA
GCTGGCGAAAGGGGGATGTGCTGCAAGGCGATTAAGTTGGGTAACGCCAGGGTTTTCCCAGTCACGACGT
TGTAAAACGACGGCCAGTGAGCGCGCCTCGTTCATTCACGTTTTTGAACCCGTGGAGGACGGGCAGACTC
GCGGTGCAAATGTGTTTTACAGCGTGATGGAGCAGATGAAGATGCTCGACACGCTGCAGAACACGCAGCT
AGATTAACCCTAGAAAGATAATCATATTGTGACGTACGTTAAAGATAATCATGTGTAAAATTGACGCATG
TGTTTTATCGGTCTGTATATCGAGGTTTATTTATTAATTTGAATAGATATTAAGTTTTATTATATTTACA
CTTACATACTAATAATAAATTCAACAAACAATTTATTTATGTTTATTTATTTATTAAAAAAAACAAAAAC
TCAAAATTTCTTCTATAAAGTAACAAAACTTTTATGAGGGACAGCCCCCCCCCAAAGCCCCCAGGGATGT
AATTACGTCCCTCCCCCGCTAGGGGGCAGCAGCGAGCCGCCCGGGGCTCCGCTCCGGTCCGGCGCTCCCC
CCGCATCCCCGAGCCGGCAGCGTGCGGGGACAGCCCGGGCACGGGGAAGGTGGCACGGGATCGCTTTCCT
CTGAACGCTTCTCGCTGCTCTTTGAGCCTGCAGACACCTGGGGGGATACGGGGAAAAGGCCTCCACGGCC
GACATTGATTATTGACTAGTTATTAATAGTAATCAATTACGGGGTCATTAGTTCATAGCCCATATATGGA
GTTCCGCGTTACATAACTTACGGTAAATGGCCCGCCTGGCTGACCGCCCAACGACCCCCGCCCATTGACG
TCAATAATGACGTATGTTCCCATAGTAACGCCAATAGGGACTTTCCATTGACGTCAATGGGTGGAGTATT
TACGGTAAACTGCCCACTTGGCAGTACATCAAGTGTATCATATGCCAAGTACGCCCCCTATTGACGTCAA
TGACGGTAAATGGCCCGCCTGGCATTATGCCCAGTACATGACCTTATGGGACTTTCCTACTTGGCAGTAC
ATCTACGTATTAGTCATCGCTATTACCATGGTCGAGGTGAGCCCCACGTTCTGCTTCACTCTCCCCATCT
CCCCCCCCTCCCCACCCCCAATTTTGTATTTATTTATTTTTTAATTATTTTGTGCAGCGATGGGGGCGGG
GGGGGGGN
